>Addgene plasmid #12364 | pBD-0026 | addgene partial sequence | sequence record 44565 | T7 5'-TAATACGACTCACTATAGGG-3'
ATTTTGTTTAACTTTAAGAAGGAGATATACCATGGGCAGCAGCCATCATCATCATCATCACAGCAGCGGC
CTGGTGCCGCGCGGCAGCCATATGGCCTCTGGAGCCGATTCAAAAGGTGATGATTTATCAACAGCCATTC
TCAAACAGAAGAACCGACCCAATCGGTTAATTGTTGATGAAGCCATCAATGAAGATAACAGCGTGGTGTC
CTTGTCCCAGCCCAAGATGGATGAACTGCAGTTGTTCCGAGGTGACACGGTGTTGCTAAAAGGAAAGAAA
AGACGGGAAGCTGTATGCATTGTTCTTTCTGATGACACGTGTTCTGATGAGAAGATTCGAATGAATAGAG
TTGTTCGGAATAACCTCCGAGTTCGCCTAGGAGATGTCATCAGCATCCAGCCATGCCCTGATGTAAAGTA
TGGCAAACGTATCCACGTTCTACCCATCGATGACACAGTGGAAGGCATCACTGGCAATCTCTTTGAGGTA
TACCTTAAGCCGTACTTCCTGGAAGCTTATCGGCCCATCCGTAAAGGAGATATTTTTCTTGTCCGGGGTG
GGATGCGTGCTGTGGAGTTCAAAGTTGTAGAGACAGATCCCAGCCCTTACTGTATTGTTGCTCCAGACAC
AGTGATCCACTGTGAGGGGGAGCCAATCAAACGAGAGGATGAGGAGGAATCCTTGAATGAAGTAGGCTAT
GATGACGTCGGTGGTTGCAGGAAGCAGCTAGCTCAGATAAAGGAGATGGTGGAGCTGCCACTGAGACATC
CTGCGCTCTTCAAGGCGATTGGTGTAAAGCCTCCTCGGGGAATCTTGTTGTATGGGCCTCCTGGGACAGG
GAAGACCCTGATTGCTCGAGCTGTGG
