>Addgene plasmid #12364 | pBD-0026 | addgene partial sequence | sequence record 45283 | mVCP-F 5'-CATCAGCACTTCGGGAAACT-3'
ATTGGAGGCCTGGAGGATGTCAAACGTGAGCTTCAGGAGTTGGTTCAGTACCCCGTGGAACATCCAGACA
AATTCCTCAAATTTGGCATGACTCCCTCCAAAGGTGTTCTTTTCTATGGACCTCCTGGCTGTGGGAAAAC
CTTACTGGCTAAAGCCATTGCTAATGAATGCCAGGCCAACTTCATCTCCATCAAGGGTCCTGAGCTGCTT
ACCATGTGGTTTGGGGAATCTGAGGCCAATGTCCGGGAAATTTTTGACAAGGCACGGCAAGCTGCCCCCT
GTGTACTCTTCTTTGATGAGTTAGATTCAATTGCCAAGGCTCGTGGTGGTAATATTGGAAATGGTGGTGG
AGCTGCTGACCGAGTCATCAATCAGATCTTGACAGAAATGGATGGCATGTCTACAAAAAAGAATGTGTTT
ATCATTGGAGCTACCAACAGGCCTGACATCATTGATCCTGCTATCCTAAGACCTGGCCGTCTAGATCAGC
TCATTTATATCCCACTTCCTGATGAGAAGTCCCGTGTTGCCATCCTAAAAGCCAATCTGCGAAAGTCCCC
AGTTGCCAAGGATGTGGATTTGGAGTTCCTGGCTAAGATGACTAATGGCTTTTCTGGAGCTGATTTGACA
GAAATTTGCCAACGGGCTTGTAAACTGGCCATTCGTGAATCTATTGAGAGTGAGATTAGGCGAGAACGAG
AGAGGCAGACAAATCCATCGGCTATGGAGGTAGAAGAGGACGATCCAGTGCCTGAGATCCGCAGAGATCA
CTTTGAGGAAGCCATGCGTTTTGCCCGACGTTCTGTCAGCGATAATGACATTCGGAAGTATGAAATGTTC
GCCCAGACACTG
