[The description below was written by a language model from this plasmid's Addgene catalogue record.]
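Description:
pBD-0026 is a bacterial expression plasmid built on the pET-28a backbone (about 5.4 kb without insert) that carries a roughly 2.4 kb coding sequence for mouse VCP, also known as p97, bearing the point mutation D592N. The insert was placed between the NdeI and BamHI sites of the vector by restriction cloning, which puts it in frame with the backbone-encoded N-terminal His6 tag; the record does not say whether either site survived cloning. The plasmid is selected with kanamycin and is listed as high copy, with a standard cloning strain used for propagation. No feature table is provided, so individual elements are not itemised. However, pET-28a vectors in general drive expression from a T7 promoter under lac operator control, which fits the T7 primer listed for sequencing the 5′ end. Protein production from such vectors requires a host that supplies T7 RNA polymerase.

VCP/p97 is a hexameric AAA+ ATPase involved in extracting ubiquitinated substrates, including during ER-associated degradation (ERAD). The associated publication concerns central pore residues that mediate the p97/VCP activity required for ERAD, so the D592N variant is presumably one of a set of mutants made to test the contribution of particular residues, although the record does not describe this substitution's specific effect. The His6 tag allows the recombinant mutant protein to be purified by immobilised metal affinity chromatography. The construct is therefore suited to producing protein in E. coli for biochemical or structural comparison with wild-type p97. Part of the plasmid is noted as deriving from an earlier construct made in another laboratory.
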