Addgene plasmid #12364: pBD-0026
Depositing lab: Axel Brunger. Depositing organization: Stanford University. Publication: Central pore residues mediate the p97/VCP activity required for ERAD. DeLaBarre B, Christianson JC, Kopito RR, Brunger AT. Mol Cell. 2006 May 19. 22(4):451-62. 10.1016/j.molcel.2006.03.036 PubMed 16713576.
Backbone
  Vector backbone: pET-28a
  Backbone size w/o insert (bp): 5400
  Vector type: Bacterial Expression
Growth in bacteria
  Bacterial resistance: Kanamycin, 50 μg/mL
  Growth temperature: 37°C
  Growth strain: DH5alpha
  Copy number: High Copy
Gene/Insert
  Gene/Insert name: VCP D592N (alt name: p97)
  Species: M. musculus (mouse)
  Insert size (bp): 2400
  Mutation: D592N
  GenBank ID: CAA78412.1
  Entrez Gene: Vcp
  Tag / fusion protein: His6 (N terminal on backbone)
  Cloning method: Restriction Enzyme; 5′ cloning site NdeI (unknown if destroyed); 3′ cloning site BamH1 (unknown if destroyed)
  Sequencing primers: 5′ T7
Resource information
  A portion of this plasmid was derived from a plasmid made by: Graham Warren at Yale, circa 2000
Terms and licenses: Academic/Nonprofit Terms; Industry Terms: Not Available to Industry
How to cite: pBD-0026 was a gift from Axel Brunger (Addgene plasmid # 12364 ; http://n2t.net/addgene:12364 ; RRID:Addgene_12364)
